>Addgene plasmid #66692 | pRubiC-T2A-cre | addgene full sequence | sequence record 424506 | Addgene NGS Result
GTCTAACACTGAAAATTACATATTGACCCAAATGATTACATTTCAAAAGGTGCCTAAAAAACTTCACAAA
ACACACTCGCCAACCCCGAGCGCATAGTTCAAAACCGGAGCTTCAGCTACTTAAGAAGATAGGTACATAA
AACCGACCAAAGAAACTGACGCCTCACTTATCCCTCCCCTCACCAGAGGTCCGGCGCCTGTCGATTCAGG
AGAGCCTACCCTAGGCCCGAACCCTGCGTCCTGCGACGGAGAAAAGCCTACCGCACACCTACCGGCAGGT
GGCCCCACCCTGCATTATAAGCCAACAGAACGGGTGACGTCACGACACGACGAGGGCGCGCGCTCCCAAA
GGTACGGGTGCACTGCCCAACGGCACCGCCATAACTGCCGCCCCCGCAACAGACGACAAACCGAGTTCTC
CAGTCAGTGACAAACTTCACGTCAGGGTCCCCAGATGGTGCCCCAGCCCATCTCACCCGAATAAGAGCTT
TCCCGCATTAGCGAAGGCCTCAAGACCTTGGGTTCTTGCCGCCCACCATGCCCCCCACCTTGTTTCAACG
ACCTCACAGCCCGCCTCACAAGCGTCTTCCATTCAAGACTCGGGAACAGCCGCCATTTTGCTGCGCTCCC
CCCAACCCCCAGTTCAGGGCAACCTTGCTCGCGGACCCAGACTACAGCCCTTGGCGGTCTCTCCACACGC
TTCCGTCCCACCGAGCGGCCCGGCGGCCACGAAAGCCCCGGCCAGCCCAGCAGCCCGCTACTCACCAAGT
GACGATCACAGCGATCCACAAACAAGAACCGCGACCCAAATCCCGGCTGCGACGGAACTAGCTGTGCCAC
ACCCGGCGCGTCCTTATATAATCATCGGCGTTCACCGCCCCACGGAGATCCCTCCGCAGAATCGCCGAGA
AGGGACTACTTTTCCTCGCCTGTTCCGCTCTCTGGAAAGAAAACCAGTGCCCTAGAGTCACCCAAGTCCC
GTCCTAAAATGTCCTTCTGCTGATACTGGGGTTCTAAGGCCGAGTCTTATGAGCAGCGGGCCGCTGTCCT
GAGCGTCCGGGCGGAAGGATCAGGACGCTCGCTGCGCCCTTCGTCTGACGTGGCAGCGCTCGCCGTGAGG
AGGGGGGCGCCCGCGGGAGGCGCCAAAACCCGGCGCGGAGGCCAGATCTGGAGCCGACACGGGTTAATTA
AGGTTCGAAGTGTGTGCGGCCGCTGTGTGAGATCTTCAATTCCGGCGCCTAGAGAAGGAGTGAGGGCTGG
ATAAAGGGAGGATCGAGGCGGGGTCGAACGAGGAGGTTCAAGGGGGAGAGACGGGGCGGATGGAGGAAGA
GGAGGCGGAGGCTTAGGGTGTACAAAGGGCTTGACCCAGGGAGGGGGGTCAAAAGCCAAGGCTTCCCAGG
TCACGATGTAGGGGACCTGGTCTGGGTGTCCATGCGGGCCAGGTGAAAAGACCTTGATCTTAACCTGGGT
GATGAGGTCTCGGTTAAAGGTGCCGTCTCGCGGCCATCCGACGTTAAAGGTTGGCCATTCTGCAGAGCAG
AAGGTAACCCAACGTCTCTTCTTGACATCTACCGACTGGTTGTGAGCGATCCGCTCGACATCTTTCCAGT
GACCTAAGGTCAAACTTAAGGGAGTGGTAACAGTCTGGCCCTAATTTTCAGACAAATACAGAAACACAGT
CAGACAGAGACAACACAGAACGATGCTGCAGCGCTGCAGCAGACAAGACGCGCGGCTTCGGTTCCAAACC
GAAAGCAAAAATTCAGACGGAGGCGGGAACTGTTTTAGGTTCTCGTCTCCTACCAGAACCACATATCCTG
ACGGGGTCGGATTCCACATCGACTCCCTTCCTCAGGTCGGGCCACAAAAACGGCCCCCAAAGTCCCTGGG
ACGTCTCCCAGGGTTGCGGCCGGGTGTTCAGAACTCGTCAGTTCCACCACGGGTCCGCCAGATACAGAGC
TAGTTAGCTAACTAGTACAGACGCAGGCGCATAACATCAAACATAGACACTAGACAATCGGACAGACACA
GATAAGTTGCTGGCCAGCTTACCTCCCGGTGGTGGGTCGGTGGTCCCTGGGCAGGGGTCTCCAAATCCCG
GACGAGCCCCCAAATGAAAGACCCCCGTCGTGGGTAGTCAATCACTCAGAGGAGACCCTCCCAAGGAACA
GCGAGACCACGATTCGGATGCAAACAGCAAGAGGCTTTATTGGGAATACGGGTACCCGGGCGACGCAGTC
TATCGGAAGACTGGCGCGCCGAGTGAGGGGTTGTGGGCTCTTTTATTGAGCTCTGCTTATATAGACCTCC
CACCGTACACGCCTACCGCCCATTTGCGTCAATGGGGCGGAGTTGTTACGACATTTTGGAAAGTCCCGTT
GATTTTGGTGCCAAAACAAACTCCCATTGACGTCAATGGGGTGGAGACTTGGAAATCCCCGTGAGTCAAA
CCGCTATCCACGCCCATTGATGTACTGCCAAAACCGCATCACCATGGTAATAGCGATGACTAATACGTAG
ATGTACTGCCAAGTAGGAAAGTCCCATAAGGTCATGTACTGGGCATAATGCCAGGCGGGCCATTTACCGT
CATTGACGTCAATAGGGGGCGTACTTGGCATATGATACACTTGATGTACTGCCAAGTGGGCAGTTTACCG
TAAATACTCCACCCATTGACGTCAATGGAAAGTCCCTATTGGCGTTACTATGGGAACATACGTCATTATT
GACGTCAATGGGCGGGGGTCGTTGGGCGGTCAGCCAGGCGGGCCATTTACCGTAAGTTATGTAACGCGGA
ACTCCATATATGGGCTATGAACTAATGACCCCGTAATTGATTACTATTAATAACTAGTCAATAATCAATG
TCAACATGGCGGTAATGTTGGACATGAGCCAATATAAATGTACATATTATGATATGGATACAACGTATGC
AATGGCCAAGCTAATTCTTGAAGACGAAAGGGCCTCGTGATACGCCTATTTTTATAGGTTAATGTCATGA
TAATAATGGTTTCTTAGACGTCAGGTGGCACTTTTCGGGGAAATGTGCGCGGAACCCCTATTTGTTTATT
TTTCTAAATACATTCAAATATGTATCCGCTCATGAGACAATAACCCTGATAAATGCTTCAATAATATTGA
AAAAGGAAGAGTATGAGTATTCAACATTTCCGTGTCGCCCTTATTCCCTTTTTTGCGGCATTTTGCCTTC
CTGTTTTTGCTCACCCAGAAACGCTGGTGAAAGTAAAAGATGCTGAAGATCAGTTGGGTGCACGAGTGGG
TTACATCGAACTGGATCTCAACAGCGGTAAGATCCTTGAGAGTTTTCGCCCCGAAGAACGTTTTCCAATG
ATGAGCACTTTTAAAGTTCTGCTATGTGGCGCGGTATTATCCCGTGTTGACGCCGGGCAAGAGCAACTCG
GTCGCCGCATACACTATTCTCAGAATGACTTGGTTGAGTACTCACCAGTCACAGAAAAGCATCTTACGGA
TGGCATGACAGTAAGAGAATTATGCAGTGCTGCCATAACCATGAGTGATAACACTGCGGCCAACTTACTT
CTGACAACGATCGGAGGACCGAAGGAGCTAACCGCTTTTTTGCACAACATGGGGGATCATGTAACTCGCC
TTGATCGTTGGGAACCGGAGCTGAATGAAGCCATACCAAACGACGAGCGTGACACCACGATGCCTGCAGC
AATGGCAACAACGTTGCGCAAACTATTAACTGGCGAACTACTTACTCTAGCTTCCCGGCAACAATTAATA
GACTGGATGGAGGCGGATAAAGTTGCAGGACCACTTCTGCGCTCGGCCCTTCCGGCTGGCTGGTTTATTG
CTGATAAATCTGGAGCCGGTGAGCGTGGGTCTCGCGGTATCATTGCAGCACTGGGGCCAGATGGTAAGCC
CTCCCGTATCGTAGTTATCTACACGACGGGGAGTCAGGCAACTATGGATGAACGAAATAGACAGATCGCT
GAGATAGGTGCCTCACTGATTAAGCATTGGTAACTGTCAGACCAAGTTTACTCATATATACTTTAGATTG
ATTTAAAACTTCATTTTTAATTTAAAAGGATCTAGGTGAAGATCCTTTTTGATAATCTCATGACCAAAAT
CCCTTAACGTGAGTTTTCGTTCCACTGAGCGTCAGACCCCGTAGAAAAGATCAAAGGATCTTCTTGAGAT
CCTTTTTTTCTGCGCGTAATCTGCTGCTTGCAAACAAAAAAACCACCGCTACCAGCGGTGGTTTGTTTGC
CGGATCAAGAGCTACCAACTCTTTTTCCGAAGGTAACTGGCTTCAGCAGAGCGCAGATACCAAATACTGT
CCTTCTAGTGTAGCCGTAGTTAGGCCACCACTTCAAGAACTCTGTAGCACCGCCTACATACCTCGCTCTG
CTAATCCTGTTACCAGTGGCTGCTGCCAGTGGCGATAAGTCGTGTCTTACCGGGTTGGACTCAAGACGAT
AGTTACCGGATAAGGCGCAGCGGTCGGGCTGAACGGGGGGTTCGTGCACACAGCCCAGCTTGGAGCGAAC
GACCTACACCGAACTGAGATACCTACAGCGTGAGCTATGAGAAAGCGCCACGCTTCCCGAAGGGAGAAAG
GCGGACAGGTATCCGGTAAGCGGCAGGGTCGGAACAGGAGAGCGCACGAGGGAGCTTCCAGGGGGAAACG
CCTGGTATCTTTATAGTCCTGTCGGGTTTCGCCACCTCTGACTTGAGCGTCGATTTTTGTGATGCTCGTC
AGGGGGGCGGAGCCTATGGAAAAACGCCAGCAACGCGGCCTTTTTACGGTTCCTGGCCTTTTGCTGGCCT
TTTGCTCACATGTTCTTTCCTGCGTTATCCCCTGATTCTGTGGATAACCGTATTACCGCCTTTGAGTGAG
CTGATACCGCTCGCCGCAGCCGAACGACCGAGCGCAGCGAGTCAGTGAGCGAGGAAGCGGAAGAGCGCCT
GATGCGGTATTTTCTCCTTACGCATCTGTGCGGTATTTCACACCGCATATGGTGCACTCTCAGTACAATC
TGCTCTGATGCCGCATAGTTAAGCCAGTAAGCTTTTTGCAAAAGCCTAGGCCTCCAAAAAAGCCTCCTCA
CTACTTCTGGAATAGCTCAGAGGCCGAGGCGGCCTCGGCCTCTGCATAAATAAAAAAAATTAGTCAGCCA
TGGGGCGGAGAATGGGCGGAACTGGGCGGAGTTAGGGGCGGGATGGGCGGAGTTAGGGGCGGGACTATGG
TTGCTGACTAATTGAGATGCATGCTTTGCATACTTCTGCCTGCTGGGGAGCCTGGGGACTTTCCACACCT
GGTTGCTGACTAATTGAGATGCATGCTTTGCATACTTCTGCCTGCTGGGGAGCCTGGGGACTTTCCACAC
CCTAACTGACACACATTCCACAGCCGGATCTACACTCCGCTATCGCTACGTGACTGGGTCATGGCTGCGC
CCCGACACCCGCCAACACCCGCTGACGCGCCCTGACGGGCTTGTCTGCTCCCGGCATCCGCTTACAGACA
AGCTGTGACCGTCTCCGGGAGCTGCATGTGTCAGAGGTTTTCACCGTCATCACCGAAACGCGCGAGGCAG
CCAGCTTACCTCCCGGTGGTGGGTCGGTGGTCCCTGGGCAGGGGTCTCCCGATCCCGGACGAGCCCCCAA
ATGAAAGACCCCCGCTGACGGGTAGTCAATCACTCAGAGGAGACCCTCCCAAGGAACAGCGAGACCACAA
GTCGGATGCAACTGCAAGAGGGTTTATTGGATACACGGGTACCCGGGCGACTCAGTCAATCGGAGGACTG
GCGCCCCGAGTGAGGGGTTGTGGGCTCTTTTATTGAGCTCGGGGAGCAGAAGCGCGCGAACAGAAGCGAG
AAGCGAACTGATTGGTTAGTTCAAATAAGGCACAGGGTCATTTCAGGTCCTTGGGGCACCCTGGAAACAT
CTGATGGTTCTCTAGGGTCGACCCTGTTCCATCTGTTCCTGACCTTGATCTGAACTTCTCTATTCTCAGT
TATGTATTTTTCCATGCCTTGCAAAATGGCGTTACTTAAGCTAGCTTGCCAAACCTACAGGTGGGGTCTT
TCATTCCCCCCTTTTTCTGGAGACTAAATAAAATCTTTTATTTTATCTATGGCTCGTACTCTATAGGCTT
CAGCTGGTGATATTGTTGAGTCAAAACTAGAGCCTGGACCACTGATATCTCGAGGTCGACGGTATCGATG
CGGGGAGGCGGCCCAAAGGGAGATCCGACTCGTCTGAGGGCGAAGGCGAAGACGCGGAAGAGGCCGCAGA
GCCGGCAGCAGGCCGCGGGAAGGAAGGTCCGCTGGATTGAGGGCCGAAGGGACGTAGCAGAAGGACGTCC
CGCGCAGAATCCAGGTGGCAACACAGGCGAGCAGCCAAGGAAAGGACGATGATTTCCCCGACAACACCAC
GGAATTGTCAGTGCCCAACAGCCGAGCCCCTGTCCAGCAGCGGGCAAGGCAGGCGGCGATGAGTTCCGCC
GTGGCAATAGGGAGGGGGAAAGCGAAAGTCCCGGAAAGGAGCTGACAGGTGGTGGCAATGCCCCAACCAG
TGGGGGTTGCGTCAGCAAACACAGTGCACACCACGCCACGTTGCCTGACAACGGGCCACAACTCCTCATA
AAGAGACAGCAACCAGGATTTATACAAGGAGGAGAAAATGAAAGCCATACGGGAAGCAATAGCATGATAC
AAAGGCATTAAAGCAGCGTATCCACATAGCGTAAAAGGAGCAACATAGTTAAGAATACCAGTCAATCTTT
CACAAATTTTGTAATCCAGAGGTTGATTATCGATAAGCTTGATATCGAATTCTAATCGCCATCTTCCAGC
AGGCGCACCATTGCCCCTGTTTCACTATCCAGGTTACGGATATAGTTCATGACAATATTTACATTGGTCC
AGCCACCAGCTTGCATGATCTCCGGTATTGAAACTCCAGCGCGGGCCATATCTCGCGCGGCTCCGACACG
GGCACTGTGTCCAGACCAGGCCAGGTATCTCTGACCAGAGTCATCCTTAGCGCCGTAAATCAATCGATGA
GTTGCTTCAAAAATCCCTTCCAGGGCGCGAGTTGATAGCTGGCTGGTGGCAGATGGCGCGGCAACACCAT
TTTTTCTGACCCGGCAAAACAGGTAGTTATTCGGATCATCAGCTACACCAGAGACGGAAATCCATCGCTC
GACCAGTTTAGTTACCCCCAGGCTAAGTGCCTTCTCTACACCTGCGGTGCTAACCAGCGTTTTCGTTCTG
CCAATATGGATTAACATTCTCCCACCGTCAGTACGTGAGATATCTTTAACCCTGATCCTGGCAATTTCGG
CTATACGTAACAGGGTGTTATAAGCAATCCCCAGAAATGCCAGATTACGTATATCCTGGCAGCGATCGCT
ATTTTCCATGAGTGAACGAACCTGGTCGAAATCAGTGCGTTCGAACGCTAGAGCCTGTTTTGCACGTTCA
CCGGCATCAACGTTTTCTTTTCGGATCCGCCGCATAACCAGTGAAACAGCATTGCTGTCACTTGGTCGTG
GCAGCCCGGACCGACGATGAAGCATGTTTAGCTGGCCCAAATGTTGCTGGATAGTTTTTACTGCCAGACC
GCGCGCCTGAAGATATAGAAGATAATCGCGAACATCTTCAGGTTCTGCGGGAAAGCATTTCCGGTTATTC
AACTTGCACCATGCCGCCCACGACCGGCAAACGGACAGAAGCATTTTCCAGGTATGCTCAGAAAACGCCT
GGCGATCCCTGAACATGTCCATCAGGTTCTTGCGAACCTCATCACTCGTTGCATCGACCGGTAATGCAGG
CAAATTTTGGTGTACGGTCAGTAAATTGGATGTACTAGGGCCGGGATTCTCCTCCACGTCACCGCATGTT
AGAAGACTTCCTCTGCCCTCCTTGTACAGCTCGTCCATGCCGCCGGTGGAGTGGCGGCCCTCGGCGCGTT
CGTACTGTTCCACGATGGTGTAGTCCTCGTTGTGGGAGGTGATGTCCAACTTGATGTTGACGTTGTAGGC
GCCGGGCAGCTGCACGGGCTTCTTGGCCTTGTAGGTGGTCTTGACCTCAGCGTCGTAGTGGCCGCCGTCC
TTCAGCTTCAGCCTCTGCTTGATCTCGCCCTTCAGGGCGCCGTCATCGGGGTACATCCGCTCGGAGGAGG
CCTCCCAGCCCATGGTCTTCTTCTGCATTACGGGGCCGTCGGAGGGGAAGTTGGTGCCGCGCAGCTTCAC
CTTGTAGATGAACTCGCCGTCCTGCAGGGAGGAGTCCTGGGTCACGGTCACCACGCCGCCGTCCTCGAAG
TTCATCACGCGCTCCCACTTGAAGCCCTCGGGGAAGGACAGCTTCAAGTAGTCGGGGATGTCGGCGGGGT
GCTTCACGTAGGCCTTGGAGCCGTACATGAACTGAGGGGACAGGATGTCCCAGGCGAAGGGCAGGGGGCC
ACCCTTGGTCACCTTCAGCTTGGCGGTCTGGGTGCCCTCGTAGGGGCGGCCCTCGCCCTCGCCCTCGATC
TCGAACTCGTGGCCGTTCACGGAGCCCTCCATGTGCACCTTGAAGCGCATGAACTCCTTGATGATGGCCA
TGTTATCCTCCTCGCCCTTGCTCACCATGGTGGCGGGATCCTCTAGAGTCGACCTGCAGCCCAAGCTTCG
TCTAACAAAAAAGCCAAAAACGGCCAGAATTTAGCGGACAATTTACTA
Features (pLannotate 1.2.2; 21 found; start..end, strand, type, name):
   1234..1650    -  CDS            gag (truncated): truncated Moloney murine leukemia virus (MMLV) gag gene lacking the start codon
   1717..1991    -  misc_feature   MESV Ψ (fragment): packaging signal of murine embryonic stem cell virus
   2113..2288    -  LTR            5' LTR (truncated): truncated long terminal repeat from Moloney murine sarcoma virus
   2289..2492    -  promoter       CMV promoter: human cytomegalovirus (CMV) immediate early promoter
   2493..2872    -  enhancer       CMV enhancer: human cytomegalovirus immediate early enhancer
   3058..3162    +  promoter       AmpR promoter: bla
   3163..4023    +  CDS            AmpR: β-lactamase; bla; confers resistance to ampicillin, carbenicillin, and related antibiotics
   4194..4782    +  rep_origin     ori: high-copy-number ColE1/pMB1/pBR322/pUC origin of replication
   4968..5069    -  misc_feature   bom (fragment): basis of mobility region from pBR322
   5075..5404    -  promoter       SV40 promoter: SV40 enhancer and early promoter
   5421..5459    -  misc_feature   bom (fragment): basis of mobility region from pBR322
   5561..5601    -  CDS            rop (fragment): Rop protein, which maintains plasmids at low copy number; rop
   5670..6095    -  LTR            3' LTR (ΔU3): self-inactivating 3' long terminal repeat (LTR) from Moloney murine leukemia virus
   6137..6209    -  CDS            env (fragment): murine leukemia virus gPr80 envelope polyprotein precursor; env; proteolytically cleaved into gp70SU and p15TM subunits
   6209..6229    -  misc_feature   MCS (fragment): pBluescript multiple cloning site
   6230..6818    -  misc_feature   WPRE: woodchuck hepatitis virus posttranscriptional regulatory element
   6818..6842    -  misc_feature   MCS (fragment): pBluescript multiple cloning site
   6842..7870    -  CDS            Cre: site-specific recombinase Cre is a site-specific recombinase from bacteriophage P1. Recombination occurs at loxP sequences.
   7931..8638    -  CDS            mCherry: mCherry is a basic (constitutively fluorescent) red fluorescent protein published in 2004, derived from Discosoma sp.. It is reported to be a very rapidly-maturing monomer with low acid sensitivity.
   8645..8669    +  misc_feature   MCS (fragment): pUC18/19 multiple cloning site
   8680..1163    -  promoter       UbC promoter (across the origin): human ubiquitin C promoter
