[The description below was written by a language model from this plasmid's Addgene catalogue record and pLannotate feature annotations shown in this document.]
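Description:
pRubiC-T2A-cre is an 8.7 kb gammaretroviral transfer vector built on the pRubi backbone, designed to deliver a red fluorescent reporter together with Cre recombinase. It is propagated in bacteria through a high-copy ColE1/pUC-type origin with ampicillin selection (β-lactamase under its own promoter). Small fragments of pBR322 bom and rop sequence and an SV40 enhancer/early promoter lie in the plasmid backbone outside the viral unit.

The viral genome is arranged as a self-inactivating Moloney-type vector. A CMV enhancer/promoter is fused to a truncated 5' LTR, which would drive production of the genomic RNA in packaging cells. This is followed by the MESV Ψ packaging signal and a truncated gag segment lacking its start codon, elements that support encapsidation. Downstream, an internal human ubiquitin C promoter drives the annotated mCherry and Cre coding sequences. The catalogue describes the insert as mCherry-T2A-Cre, and although the T2A itself is not separately annotated, a short gap between the two reading frames is consistent with it. The self-cleaving peptide lets one transcript yield separate fluorescent protein and recombinase, so red cells mark those expressing Cre. A WPRE follows to enhance transcript expression, and the ΔU3 3' LTR removes viral promoter activity after integration, leaving expression under UbC control.

The stated purpose is to recombine floxed alleles in newborn neurons. Because gammaretroviruses integrate only in dividing cells, the vector targets proliferating progenitors and thereby labels and recombines their neuronal progeny. The associated publication concerns newborn Pten knockout neurons.
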