Addgene plasmid #66692: pRubiC-T2A-cre
Purpose: Recombine floxed alleles in newborn neurons
Depositing lab: Bryan Luikart. Depositing organization: Dartmouth College and Medical School. Publication: Hyperactivity of newborn Pten knock-out neurons results from increased excitatory synaptic drive. Williams MR, DeSpenza T Jr, Li M, Gulledge AT, Luikart BW. J Neurosci. 2015 Jan 21;35(3):943-59. doi: 10.1523/JNEUROSCI.3144-14.2015. PubMed 25609613.
Backbone
  Vector backbone: pRubi
  Vector type: Retroviral
Growth in bacteria
  Bacterial resistance: Ampicillin, 100 μg/mL
  Growth temperature: 37°C
  Growth strain: Stbl3
  Copy number: Unknown
Gene/Insert
  Gene/Insert name: mCherry-T2A-Cre
Terms and licenses: Academic/Nonprofit Terms; Industry Terms: Not Available to Industry
How to cite: pRubiC-T2A-cre was a gift from Bryan Luikart (Addgene plasmid # 66692 ; http://n2t.net/addgene:66692 ; RRID:Addgene_66692)
