>Addgene plasmid #66692 | pRubiC-T2A-cre | addgene partial sequence | sequence record 116010 | Mombaerts mRFPup 5'-GTGGCCGTTCACGGAGCCCTCCATG-3'
GATGATGGCCATGTTATCCTCCTCGCCCTTGCTCACCATGGTGGCGGGATCCTCTAGAGTCGACCTGCAG
CCCAAGCTTCGTCTAACAAAAAAGCCAAAAACGGCCAGAATTTAGCGGACAATTTACTAGTCTAACACTG
AAAATTACATATTGACCCAAATGATTACATTTCAAAAGGTGCCTAAAAAACTTCACAAAACACACTCGCC
AACCCCGAGCGCATAGTTCAAAACCGGAGCTTCAGCTACTTAAGAAGATAGGTACATAAAACCGACCAAA
GAAACTGACGCCTCACTTATCCCTCCCCTCACCAGAGGTCCGGCGCCTGTCGATTCAGGAGAGCCTACCC
TAGGCCCGAACCCTGCGTCCTGCGACGGAGAAAAGCCTACCGCACACCTACCGGCAGGTGGCCCCACCCT
GCATTATAAGCCAACAGAACGGGTGACGTCACGACACGACGAGGGCGCGCGCTCCCAAAGGTACGGGTGC
ACTGCCCAACGGCACCGCCATAACTGCCGCCCCCGCAACAGACGACAAACCGAGTTCTCCAGTCAGTGAC
AAACTTCACGTCAGGGTCCCCAGATGGT
