>Addgene plasmid #66692 | pRubiC-T2A-cre | addgene partial sequence | sequence record 116872 | mCherry-F 5'-ccccgtaatgcagaagaaga-3'
ATGTACCCCGATGACGGCGCCCTGAAGGGCGAGATCAAGCAGAGGCTGAAGCTGAAGGACGGCGGCCACT
ACGACGCTGAGGTCAAGACCACCTACAAGGCCAAGAAGCCCGTGCAGCTGCCCGGCGCCTACAACGTCAA
CATCAAGTTGGACATCACCTCCCACAACGAGGACTACACCATCGTGGAACAGTACGAACGCGCCGAGGGC
CGCCACTCCACCGGCGGCATGGACGAGCTGTACAAGGAGGGCAGAGGAAGTCTTCTAACATGCGGTGACG
TGGAGGAGAATCCCGGCCCTAGTACATCCAATTTACTGACCGTACACCAAAATTTGCCTGCATTACCGGT
CGATGCAACGAGTGATGAGGTTCGCAAGAACCTGATGGACATGTTCAGGGATCGCCAGGCGTTTTCTGAG
CATACCTGGAAAATGCTTCTGTCCGTTTGCCGGTCGTGGGCGGCATGGTGCAAGTTGAATAACCGGAAAT
GCTTTCCCGCAGAACCTGAAGATGTTCGCGATTATCTTCTATATCTTCAGGCGCGCGGTCTGGCAGTAAA
AACTATCCAGCAACATTTGGGCCAGCTAAACATGCTTCATCGTCGGTCCGGGCTGCCACGACCAAGTGAC
AGCAATGCTGTTTCACTGGTTATGCGGCGGATCCGAAAAGAAAACGTTGATGCCGGTG
